>Addgene plasmid #14726 | pCGN N-Ras 12D, 189L | addgene partial sequence | sequence record 21258 | 14726 with CMV-F
AGCTCGTTTAGTGAACCGTCAGATCGCCTGGAGACGCCATCCACGCTGTTTTGACCTCCATAGAAGACAC
CGGGACCGATCCAGCCTCCGGGGGATCTTGGTGGCGTGAAACTCCCGCACCTCTTCGGCCAGCGCCTTGT
AGAAGCGCGTATGGCTTCTAGCTATCCTTATGACGTGCCTGACTATGCCAGCCTGGGAGGACCTTCTAGC
GGATCCACCATGACTGAGTACAAACTGGTGGTGGTTGGAGCAGATGGTGTTGGGAAAAGCGCACTGACAA
TCCAGCTAATCCAGAACCACTTTGTAGATGAATATGATCCCACCATAGAGGATTCTTACAGAAAACAAGT
GGTTATAGATGGTGAAACCTGTTTGTTGGACATACTGGATACAGCTGGACAAGAAGAGTACAGTGCCATG
AGAGACCAATACATGAGGACAGGCGAAGGCTTCCTCTGTGTATTTGCCATCAATAATAGCAAGTCATTTG
CGGATATTAACCTCTACAGGGAGCAGATTAAGCGAGTAAAAGACTCGGATGATGTACCTATGGTGCTAGT
GGGAAACAAGTGTGATTTGCCAACAAGGACAGTTGATACAAAACAAGCCCACGAACTGGCCAAGAGTTAC
GGGATTCCATTCATTGAAACCTCAGCCAAGA
