>Addgene plasmid #14726 | pCGN N-Ras 12D, 189L | addgene partial sequence | sequence record 21259 | 14726 with LNCX
CTGTTTTGACCTCCATAGAAGANACCGGGACCGATCCAGCCTCCGGGGGATCTTGGTGGCGTGAAACTCC
CGCACCTCTTCGGCCAGCGCCTTGTAGAAGCGCGTATGGCTTCTAGCTATCCTTATGACGTGCCTGACTA
TGCCAGCCTGGGAGGACCTTCTAGCGGATCCACCATGACTGAGTACAAACTGGTGGTGGTTGGAGCAGAT
GGTGTTGGGAAAAGCGCACTGACAATCCAGCTAATCCAGAACCACTTTGTAGATGAATATGATCCCACCA
TAGAGGATTCTTACAGAAAACAAGTGGTTATAGATGGTGAAACCTGTTTGTTGGACATACTGGATACAGC
TGGACAAGAAGAGTACAGTGCCATGAGAGACCAATACATGAGGACAGGCGAAGGCTTCCTCTGTGTATTT
GCCATCAATAATAGCAAGTCATTTGCGGATATTAACCTCTACAGGGAGCAGATTAAGCGAGTAAAAGACT
CGGATGATGTACCTATGGTGCTAGTGGGAAACAAGTGTGATTTGCCAACAAGGACAGTTGATACAAAACA
AGCCCACGAACTGGCCAAGAGTTACGGGATTCCATTCATTGAAACCTCAGCCAAGACCAGACAGGGTGTT
GAAGATGCTTTTTACACACTGGTAAGAGAAATACGCCAGTACCGAATGAAAAAACTCAACAGC
