[The description below was written by a language model from this plasmid's Addgene catalogue record.]
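Description:
pCGN N-Ras 12D, 189L is a mammalian expression plasmid built on the pCGN backbone (about 7.5 kb without insert) and carrying a mutant form of human N-Ras (NRAS). It is propagated in E. coli as a high-copy plasmid under ampicillin selection, and it carries a hygromycin marker for selecting transfected mammalian cells, which allows stable lines to be derived as well as transient expression. The record does not explicitly name the promoter. The listed 5′ sequencing primer is a CMV forward primer, which suggests the insert lies downstream of a CMV promoter. No feature table is provided, so other backbone elements cannot be confirmed.

The N-ras coding sequence was cloned by restriction enzyme into a BamHI site, with BamHI retained at both ends. It sits in frame with an HA epitope tag supplied by the backbone at the N terminus, so the expressed protein can be detected or immunoprecipitated with anti-HA antibodies and distinguished from endogenous Ras. Two substitutions are recorded. The aspartate at codon 12 is a classic oncogenic Ras change that impairs GTP hydrolysis and keeps the protein in its active, GTP-bound state. Position 189 is the final residue of the C-terminal CAAX motif, which determines the type of prenyl group attached to Ras. A leucine at this position generally switches the protein from farnesylation to geranylgeranylation, although the record does not state this rationale. The construct belongs to a set of Ras family expression vectors made for analysing Ras function, and it would suit studies of how lipid modification affects the membrane targeting, signalling and transforming activity of activated N-Ras.
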