Addgene plasmid #14726: pCGN N-Ras 12D, 189L
Depositing lab: Adrienne Cox. Depositing organization: University of North Carolina at Chapel Hill. Publication: Mammalian expression vectors for Ras family proteins: generation and use of expression constructs to analyze Ras family function. Fiordalisi JJ, Johnson RL 2nd, Ulku AS, Der CJ, Cox AD. Methods Enzymol. 2001;332:3-36. doi: 10.1016/s0076-6879(01)32189-4. PubMed 11305105.
Backbone
  Vector backbone: pCGN
  Backbone size w/o insert (bp): 7500
  Vector type: Mammalian Expression
  Selectable markers: Hygromycin
Growth in bacteria
  Bacterial resistance: Ampicillin, 100 μg/mL
  Growth temperature: 37°C
  Growth strain: DH5alpha
  Copy number: High Copy
Gene/Insert
  Gene/Insert name: N-ras
  Species: H. sapiens (human)
  Mutation: 12D, 189L
  Entrez Gene: NRAS (a.k.a. ALPS4, CMNS, KRAS, N-ras, NCMS, NRAS1, NS6)
  Tag / fusion protein: HA (N terminal on backbone)
  Cloning method: Restriction Enzyme; 5′ cloning site BamHI (not destroyed); 3′ cloning site BamHI (not destroyed)
  Sequencing primers: 5′ CMV-F
Resource information
  A portion of this plasmid was derived from a plasmid made by: Channing Der
Terms and licenses: Academic/Nonprofit Terms; Industry Terms: Not Available to Industry
How to cite: pCGN N-Ras 12D, 189L was a gift from Adrienne Cox (Addgene plasmid # 14726 ; http://n2t.net/addgene:14726 ; RRID:Addgene_14726)
